Addgene plasmid #129648: NmMetQ N238A
Purpose: Expresses N238A mutation in the mature metQ gene from Neisseria meningitides, without the signal sequence
Depositing lab: Douglas Rees. Depositing organization: California Institute of Technology. Publication: Structures of the Neisseria meningitides methionine-binding protein MetQ in substrate-free form and bound to l- and d-methionine isomers. Nguyen PT, Lai JY, Kaiser JT, Rees DC. Protein Sci. 2019 Jul 26. doi: 10.1002/pro.3694. PubMed 31348565.
Backbone
  Vector backbone: pET21b
  Backbone manufacturer: Novagen
  Backbone size w/o insert (bp): 5474
  Total vector size (bp): 6222
  Modifications to backbone: Removed the 6x His Tag + Stop Codon (caccaccaccaccaccactga) at C Terminal end of the insert
  Vector type: Bacterial Expression
Growth in bacteria
  Bacterial resistance: Ampicillin, 100 μg/mL
  Growth temperature: 37°C
  Growth strain: DH5alpha
  Copy number: Unknown
Gene/Insert
  Gene/Insert name: metQ Gene (alt name: Methionine Substrate Binding Protein)
  Species: Neisseria meningitidis
  Insert size (bp): 741
  Mutation: Changed Asparagine 238 to Alanine
  GenBank ID: CP020421.2
  Promoter: T7 Promoter
  Tag / fusion protein: 10x Histidine Tag (N terminal on insert); Enterokinase (N terminal on insert); pelB signal sequence (N terminal on insert)
  Cloning method: Unknown
  Sequencing primers: 5′ T7 Forward; 3′ T7 Reverse
Terms and licenses: Academic/Nonprofit Terms; Industry Terms: Not Available to Industry
How to cite: NmMetQ N238A was a gift from Douglas Rees (Addgene plasmid # 129648 ; http://n2t.net/addgene:129648 ; RRID:Addgene_129648)
