[The description below was written by a language model from this plasmid's Addgene catalogue record and pLannotate feature annotations shown in this document.]
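Description:
NmMetQ N238A is a bacterial expression plasmid built on the Novagen pET21b backbone, about 6.2 kb in total, for producing a point mutant of the methionine substrate-binding protein MetQ from Neisseria meningitidis. It replicates in E. coli from a pBR322-type ColE1 origin accompanied by the rop gene and bom region, carries an f1 origin for single-stranded DNA production, and is selected with ampicillin through the bla (AmpR) gene. Short annotated tetracycline-resistance fragments are backbone remnants rather than a functional marker.

The 741 bp insert encodes the mature metQ coding region, lacking its native signal sequence, with asparagine 238 changed to alanine. Expression is driven by a T7 promoter followed by a lac operator and the T7 gene 10 ribosome binding site, and ends at the T7 terminator. The plasmid-borne lacI gene supplies repressor, so transcription is IPTG-inducible in hosts that provide T7 RNA polymerase. At the N terminus the protein is fused to a pelB leader, which directs export to the periplasm, then a 10x histidine tag for affinity purification and an enterokinase site that allows the tag to be removed. The backbone's C-terminal 6xHis tag and stop codon were deleted. The insert itself is not annotated in the feature table. The short "capTEV" hit just after pelB most likely reflects the histidine tag, and the "SET1" fragment before the terminator appears to be residual vector sequence.

The associated publication concerns structures of this MetQ in substrate-free form and bound to L- and D-methionine, which suggests the N238A variant is used for recombinant protein production in structural and ligand-binding studies. The record does not state the specific effect of the mutation.
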