Features (pLannotate 1.2.2; 19 found; start..end, strand, type, name):
    203..394     -  CDS            rop: Rop protein, which maintains plasmids at low copy number; rop
    411..791     +  CDS            YPB1_ECOLX: Protein predicted: Swiss-Prot protein existence level 4. From Escherichia coli.
    863..1154    -  CDS            TcR (fragment): tetracycline efflux protein; tet; confers resistance to tetracycline
   1169..1190    -  protein_bind   CAP binding site: CAP binding activates transcription in the presence of cAMP. E. coli catabolite activator protein
   1203..2285    -  CDS            lacI: lac repressor; lacI; The lac repressor binds to the lac operator to inhibit transcription in E. coli. This inhibition can be relieved by adding lactose or isopropyl-β-D-thiogalactopyranoside (IPTG).
   2286..2363    -  promoter       lacI promoter: lacI
   2371..2650    -  CDS            TcR (fragment): tetracycline efflux protein; tet; confers resistance to tetracycline
   2672..2690    +  promoter       T7 promoter: promoter for bacteriophage T7 RNA polymerase
   2691..2715    +  protein_bind   lac operator: The lac repressor binds to the lac operator to inhibit transcription in E. coli. This inhibition can be relieved by adding lactose or isopropyl-β-D-thiogalactopyranoside (IPTG). lac repressor encoded by lacI
   2730..2752    +  RBS            RBS: efficient ribosome binding site from bacteriophage T7 gene 10 (Olins and Rangwala, 1989)
   2760..2825    +  sig_peptide    pelB signal sequence: leader peptide for secretion; pelB (fragment)
   2832..2849    +  CDS            capTEV™ (fragment): composite tag for in vivo biotinylation, TEV protease cleavage, and 6xHis tagging
   3648..3697    +  CDS            SET1 (fragment): solubility-enhancement tag derived from T7 phage gene 10B
   3705..3752    +  terminator     T7 terminator: transcription terminator for bacteriophage T7 RNA polymerase
   3789..4217    +  rep_origin     f1 ori (sequence partly withheld): f1 bacteriophage origin of replication; arrow indicates direction of (+) strand synthesis
   4270..4374    +  promoter       AmpR promoter: bla
   4375..5235    +  CDS            AmpR: β-lactamase; bla; confers resistance to ampicillin, carbenicillin, and related antibiotics
   5406..5994    +  rep_origin     ori: high-copy-number ColE1/pMB1/pBR322/pUC origin of replication
   6180..101     -  misc_feature   bom (across the origin): basis of mobility region from pBR322
>Addgene plasmid #129648 | NmMetQ N238A | addgene full sequence | sequence record 254340 | Addgene NGS Result
TTCACACCGCAATGGTGCACTCTCAGTACAATCTGCTCTGATGCCGCATAGTTAAGCCAGTATACACTCC
GCTATCGCTACGTGACTGGGTCATGGCTGCGCCCCGACACCCGCCAACACCCGCTGACGCGCCCTGACGG
GCTTGTCTGCTCCCGGCATCCGCTTACAGACAAGCTGTGACCGTCTCCGGGAGCTGCATGTGTCAGAGGT
TTTCACCGTCATCACCGAAACGCGCGAGGCAGCTGCGGTAAAGCTCATCAGCGTGGTCGTGAAGCGATTC
ACAGATGTCTGCCTGTTCATCCGCGTCCAGCTCGTTGAGTTTCTCCAGAAGCGTTAATGTCTGGCTTCTG
ATAAAGCGGGCCATGTTAAGGGCGGTTTTTTCCTGTTTGGTCACTGATGCCTCCGTGTAAGGGGGATTTC
TGTTCATGGGGGTAATGATACCGATGAAACGAGAGAGGATGCTCACGATACGGGTTACTGATGATGAACA
TGCCCGGTTACTGGAACGTTGTGAGGGTAAACAACTGGCGGTATGGATGCGGCGGGACCAGAGAAAAATC
ACTCAGGGTCAATGCCAGCGCTTCGTTAATACAGATGTAGGTGTTCCACAGGGTAGCCAGCAGCATCCTG
CGATGCAGATCCGGAACATAATGGTGCAGGGCGCTGACTTCCGCGTTTCCAGACTTTACGAAACACGGAA
ACCGAAGACCATTCATGTTGTTGCTCAGGTCGCAGACGTTTTGCAGCAGCAGTCGCTTCACGTTCGCTCG
CGTATCGGTGATTCATTCTGCTAACCAGTAAGGCAACCCCGCCAGCCTAGCCGGGTCCTCAACGACAGGA
GCACGATCATGCGCACCCGTGGGGCCGCCATGCCGGCGATAATGGCCTGCTTCTCGCCGAAACGTTTGGT
GGCGGGACCAGTGACGAAGGCTTGAGCGAGGGCGTGCAAGATTCCGAATACCGCAAGCGACAGGCCGATC
ATCGTCGCGCTCCAGCGAAAGCGGTCCTCGCCGAAAATGACCCAGAGCGCTGCCGGCACCTGTCCTACGA
GTTGCATGATAAAGAAGACAGTCATAAGTGCGGCGACGATAGTCATGCCCCGCGCCCACCGGAAGGAGCT
GACTGGGTTGAAGGCTCTCAAGGGCATCGGTCGAGATCCCGGTGCCTAATGAGTGAGCTAACTTACATTA
ATTGCGTTGCGCTCACTGCCCGCTTTCCAGTCGGGAAACCTGTCGTGCCAGCTGCATTAATGAATCGGCC
AACGCGCGGGGAGAGGCGGTTTGCGTATTGGGCGCCAGGGTGGTTTTTCTTTTCACCAGTGAGACGGGCA
ACAGCTGATTGCCCTTCACCGCCTGGCCCTGAGAGAGTTGCAGCAAGCGGTCCACGCTGGTTTGCCCCAG
CAGGCGAAAATCCTGTTTGATGGTGGTTAACGGCGGGATATAACATGAGCTGTCTTCGGTATCGTCGTAT
CCCACTACCGAGATATCCGCACCAACGCGCAGCCCGGACTCGGTAATGGCGCGCATTGCGCCCAGCGCCA
TCTGATCGTTGGCAACCAGCATCGCAGTGGGAACGATGCCCTCATTCAGCATTTGCATGGTTTGTTGAAA
ACCGGACATGGCACTCCAGTCGCCTTCCCGTTCCGCTATCGGCTGAATTTGATTGCGAGTGAGATATTTA
TGCCAGCCAGCCAGACGCAGACGCGCCGAGACAGAACTTAATGGGCCCGCTAACAGCGCGATTTGCTGGT
GACCCAATGCGACCAGATGCTCCACGCCCAGTCGCGTACCGTCTTCATGGGAGAAAATAATACTGTTGAT
GGGTGTCTGGTCAGAGACATCAAGAAATAACGCCGGAACATTAGTGCAGGCAGCTTCCACAGCAATGGCA
TCCTGGTCATCCAGCGGATAGTTAATGATCAGCCCACTGACGCGTTGCGCGAGAAGATTGTGCACCGCCG
CTTTACAGGCTTCGACGCCGCTTCGTTCTACCATCGACACCACCACGCTGGCACCCAGTTGATCGGCGCG
AGATTTAATCGCCGCGACAATTTGCGACGGCGCGTGCAGGGCCAGACTGGAGGTGGCAACGCCAATCAGC
AACGACTGTTTGCCCGCCAGTTGTTGTGCCACGCGGTTGGGAATGTAATTCAGCTCCGCCATCGCCGCTT
CCACTTTTTCCCGCGTTTTCGCAGAAACGTGGCTGGCCTGGTTCACCACGCGGGAAACGGTCTGATAAGA
GACACCGGCATACTCTGCGACATCGTATAACGTTACTGGTTTCACATTCACCACCCTGAATTGACTCTCT
TCCGGGCGCTATCATGCCATACCGCGAAAGGTTTTGCGCCATTCGATGGTGTCCGGGATCTCGACGCTCT
CCCTTATGCGACTCCTGCATTAGGAAGCAGCCCAGTAGTAGGTTGAGGCCGTTGAGCACCGCCGCCGCAA
GGAATGGTGCATGCAAGGAGATGGCGCCCAACAGTCCCCCGGCCACGGGGCCTGCCACCATACCCACGCC
GAAACAAGCGCTCATGAGCCCGAAGTGGCGAGCCCGATCTTCCCCATCGGTGATGTCGGCGATATAGGCG
CCAGCAACCGCACCTGTGGCGCCGGTGATGCCGGCCACGATGCGTCCGGCGTAGAGGATCGAGATCTCGA
TCCCGCGAAATTAATACGACTCACTATAGGGGAATTGTGAGCGGATAACAATTCCCCTCTAGAAATAATT
TTGTTTAACTTTAAGAAGGAGATATACATATGAAATACCTGCTGCCGACCGCTGCTGCTGGTCTGCTGCT
CCTCGCTGCCCAGCCGGCGATGGCCATGGGCCATCATCATCATCATCATCATCATCATCACAGCAGCGGC
CATATCGACGACGACGACAAGCATATGAAAGAAATCGTCTTCGGCACGACCGTCGGCGACTTCGGCGATA
TGGTCAAAGAACAAATCCAAGCCGAGCTGGAGAAAAAGGGCTACACCGTCAAACTGGTCGAGTTTACCGA
CTATGTACGCCCGAATCTGGCATTGGCTGAGGGCGAGTTGGACATCAACGTCTTCCAACACAAACCCTAT
CTTGACGACTTCAAAAAAGAACACAATCTGGACATCACCGAAGTCTTCCAAGTGCCGACCGCGCCTTTGG
GACTGTACCCGGGCAAGCTGAAATCGCTGGAAGAAGTCAAAGACGGCAGCACCGTATCCGCGCCCAACGA
CCCGTCCAACTTCGCCCGCGTCTTGGTGATGCTCGACGAACTGGGTTGGATCAAACTCAAAGACGGCATC
AATCCGTTGACCGCATCCAAAGCGGACATCGCCGAGAACCTGAAAAACATCAAAATCGTCGAGCTTGAAG
CCGCGCAACTGCCGCGTAGCCGCGCCGACGTGGATTTTGCCGTCGTCAACGGCAACTACGCCATAAGCAG
CGGCATGAAGCTGACCGAAGCCCTGTTCCAAGAACCGAGCTTTGCCTATGTCGCGTGGTCTGCCGTCAAA
ACCGCCGACAAAGACAGCCAATGGCTTAAAGACGTAACCGAGGCCTATAACTCCGACGCGTTCAAAGCCT
ACGCGCACAAACGCTTCGAGGGCTACAAATCCCCTGCCGCATGGAATGAAGGCGCAGCCAAATAACTCGA
GGATCCGGCTGCTAACAAAGCCCGAAAGGAAGCTGAGTTGGCTGCTGCCACCGCTGAGCAATAACTAGCA
TAACCCCTTGGGGCCTCTAAACGGGTCTTGAGGGGTTTTTTGCTGAAAGGAGGAACTATATCCGGATTGG
CGAATGGG
[124 nt withheld, positions 3789-3912]
C
[91 nt withheld, positions 3914-4004]
A
[49 nt withheld, positions 4006-4054]
CCTTTGACGTTGGAGTCCACGTTCTTT
[37 nt withheld, positions 4082-4118]
ACCCTATCTCGGTCTATTCTTTTGATTTATAAGGGATTTTGCCGATTTCGGCCTATTGGTTAAAAAATGA
GCTGATTTAACAAAAATTTAACGCGAATTTTAACAAAATATTAACGCTTACAATTTAGGTGGCACTTTTC
GGGGAAATGTGCGCGGAACCCCTATTTGTTTATTTTTCTAAATACATTCAAATATGTATCCGCTCATGAG
ACAATAACCCTGATAAATGCTTCAATAATATTGAAAAAGGAAGAGTATGAGTATTCAACATTTCCGTGTC
GCCCTTATTCCCTTTTTTGCGGCATTTTGCCTTCCTGTTTTTGCTCACCCAGAAACGCTGGTGAAAGTAA
AAGATGCTGAAGATCAGTTGGGTGCACGAGTGGGTTACATCGAACTGGATCTCAACAGCGGTAAGATCCT
TGAGAGTTTTCGCCCCGAAGAACGTTTTCCAATGATGAGCACTTTTAAAGTTCTGCTATGTGGCGCGGTA
TTATCCCGTATTGACGCCGGGCAAGAGCAACTCGGTCGCCGCATACACTATTCTCAGAATGACTTGGTTG
AGTACTCACCAGTCACAGAAAAGCATCTTACGGATGGCATGACAGTAAGAGAATTATGCAGTGCTGCCAT
AACCATGAGTGATAACACTGCGGCCAACTTACTTCTGACAACGATCGGAGGACCGAAGGAGCTAACCGCT
TTTTTGCACAACATGGGGGATCATGTAACTCGCCTTGATCGTTGGGAACCGGAGCTGAATGAAGCCATAC
CAAACGACGAGCGTGACACCACGATGCCTGCAGCAATGGCAACAACGTTGCGCAAACTATTAACTGGCGA
ACTACTTACTCTAGCTTCCCGGCAACAATTAATAGACTGGATGGAGGCGGATAAAGTTGCAGGACCACTT
CTGCGCTCGGCCCTTCCGGCTGGCTGGTTTATTGCTGATAAATCTGGAGCCGGTGAGCGTGGGTCTCGCG
GTATCATTGCAGCACTGGGGCCAGATGGTAAGCCCTCCCGTATCGTAGTTATCTACACGACGGGGAGTCA
GGCAACTATGGATGAACGAAATAGACAGATCGCTGAGATAGGTGCCTCACTGATTAAGCATTGGTAACTG
TCAGACCAAGTTTACTCATATATACTTTAGATTGATTTAAAACTTCATTTTTAATTTAAAAGGATCTAGG
TGAAGATCCTTTTTGATAATCTCATGACCAAAATCCCTTAACGTGAGTTTTCGTTCCACTGAGCGTCAGA
CCCCGTAGAAAAGATCAAAGGATCTTCTTGAGATCCTTTTTTTCTGCGCGTAATCTGCTGCTTGCAAACA
AAAAAACCACCGCTACCAGCGGTGGTTTGTTTGCCGGATCAAGAGCTACCAACTCTTTTTCCGAAGGTAA
CTGGCTTCAGCAGAGCGCAGATACCAAATACTGTCCTTCTAGTGTAGCCGTAGTTAGGCCACCACTTCAA
GAACTCTGTAGCACCGCCTACATACCTCGCTCTGCTAATCCTGTTACCAGTGGCTGCTGCCAGTGGCGAT
AAGTCGTGTCTTACCGGGTTGGACTCAAGACGATAGTTACCGGATAAGGCGCAGCGGTCGGGCTGAACGG
GGGGTTCGTGCACACAGCCCAGCTTGGAGCGAACGACCTACACCGAACTGAGATACCTACAGCGTGAGCT
ATGAGAAAGCGCCACGCTTCCCGAAGGGAGAAAGGCGGACAGGTATCCGGTAAGCGGCAGGGTCGGAACA
GGAGAGCGCACGAGGGAGCTTCCAGGGGGAAACGCCTGGTATCTTTATAGTCCTGTCGGGTTTCGCCACC
TCTGACTTGAGCGTCGATTTTTGTGATGCTCGTCAGGGGGGCGGAGCCTATGGAAAAACGCCAGCAACGC
GGCCTTTTTACGGTTCCTGGCCTTTTGCTGGCCTTTTGCTCACATGTTCTTTCCTGCGTTATCCCCTGAT
TCTGTGGATAACCGTATTACCGCCTTTGAGTGAGCTGATACCGCTCGCCGCAGCCGAACGACCGAGCGCA
GCGAGTCAGTGAGCGAGGAAGCGGAAGAGCGCCTGATGCGGTATTTTCTCCTTACGCATCTGTGCGGTAT
